>Addgene plasmid #110658 | pUCHR-CD5HA2-P2A-smAID-mClover | depositor full sequence | sequence record 208139 | pUCHR-CD5HA2-P2A-smAID-mClover sequence 7493 bps
GAATTAAGATATCCTTGATCTGTGGATCTACCACACACAAGGCTACTTCCCTGATTAGCAGAACTACACA
CCAGGGCCAGGGGTCAGATATCCACTGACCTTTGGATGGTGCTACAAGCTAGTACCAGTTGAGCCAGATA
AGGTAGAAGAGGCCAATAAAGGAGAGAACACCAGCTTGTTACACCCTGTGAGCCTGCATGGGATGGATGA
CCCGGAGAGAGAAGTGTTAGAGTGGAGGTTTGACAGCCGCCTAGCATTTCATCACGTGGCCCGAGAGCTG
CATCCGGAGTACTTCAAGAACTGCTGATATCGAGCTTGCTACAAGGGACTTTCCGCTGGGGACTTTCCAG
GGAGGCGTGGCCTGGGCGGGACTGGGGAGTGGCGAGCCCTCAGATCCTGCATATAAGCAGCTGCTTTTTG
CCTGTACTGGGTCTCTCTGGTTAGACCAGATCTGAGCCTGGGAGCTCTCTGGCTAACTAGGGAACCCACT
GCTTAAGCCTCAATAAAGCTTGCCTTGAGTGCTTCAAGTAGTGTGTGCCCGTCTGTTGTGTGACTCTGGT
AACTAGAGATCCCTCAGACCCTTTTAGTCAGTGTGGAAAATCTCTAGCAGTGGCGCCCGAACAGGGACTT
GAAAGCGAAAGGGAAACCAGAGGAGCTCTCTCGACGCAGGACTCGGCTTGCTGAAGCGCGCACGGCAAGA
GGCGAGGGGCGGCGACTGGTGAGTACGCCAAAAATTTTGACTAGCGGAGGCTAGAAGGAGAGAGATGGGT
GCGAGAGCGTCAGTATTAAGCGGGGGAGAATTAGATCGCGATGGGAAAAAATTCGGTTAAGGCCAGGGGG
AAAGAAAAAATATAAATTAAAACATATAGTATGGGCAAGCAGGGAGCTAGAACGATTCGCAGTTAATCCT
GGCCTGTTAGAAACATCAGAAGGCTGTAGACAAATACTGGGACAGCTACAACCATCCCTTCAGACAGGAT
CAGAAGAACTTAGATCATTATATAATACAGTAGCAACCCTCTATTGTGTGCATCAAAGGATAGAGATAAA
AGACACCAAGGAAGCTTTAGACAAGATAGAGGAAGAGCAAAACAAAAGTAAGACCACCGCACAGCAAGCG
GCCGCTGATCTTCAGACCTGGAGGAGGAGATATGAGGGACAATTGGAGAAGTGAATTATATAAATATAAA
GTAGTAAAAATTGAACCATTAGGAGTAGCACCCACCAAGGCAAAGAGAAGAGTGGTGCAGAGAGAAAAAA
GAGCAGTGGGAATAGGAGCTTTGTTCCTTGGGTTCTTGGGAGCAGCAGGAAGCACTATGGGCGCAGCGTC
AATGACGCTGACGGTACAGGCCAGACAATTATTGTCTGGTATAGTGCAGCAGCAGAACAATTTGCTGAGG
GCTATTGAGGCGCAACAGCATCTGTTGCAACTCACAGTCTGGGGCATCAAGCAGCTCCAGGCAAGAATCC
TGGCTGTGGAAAGATACCTAAAGGATCAACAGCTCCTGGGGATTTGGGGTTGCTCTGGAAAACTCATTTG
CACCACTGCTGTGCCTTGGAATGCTAGTTGGAGTAATAAATCTCTGGAACAGATTTGGAATCACACGACC
TGGATGGAGTGGGACAGAGAAATTAACAATTACACAAGCTTAATACACTCCTTAATTGAAGAATCGCAAA
ACCAGCAAGAAAAGAATGAACAAGAATTATTGGAATTAGATAAATGGGCAAGTTTGTGGAATTGGTTTAA
CATAACAAATTGGCTGTGGTATATAAAATTATTCATAATGATAGTAGGAGGCTTGGTAGGTTTAAGAATA
GTTTTTGCTGTACTTTCTATAGTGAATAGAGTTAGGCAGGGATATTCACCATTATCGTTTCAGACCCACC
TCCCAACCCCGAGGGGACCCGACAGGCCCGAAGGAATAGAAGAAGAAGGTGGAGAGAGAGACAGAGACAG
ATCCATTCGATTAGTGAACGGATCTCGACGGTATCGGACCCTCGAGACAAATGGCAGTATTCATCCACAA
TTTTAAAAGAAAAGGGGGGATTGGGGGGTACAGTGCAGGGGAAAGAATAGTAGACATAATAGCAACAGAC
ATACAAACTAAAGAATTACAAAAACAAATTACAAAAATTCAAAATTTTCGGGTTTATTACAGGGACAGCA
GAAATCCACTTTGGGTCCGATAAGCTTGGGAGTTCCGCGTTACATAACTTACGGTAAATGGCCCGCCTGG
CTGACCGCCCAACGACCCCCGCCCATTGACGTCAATAATGACGTATGTTCCCATAGTAACGCCAATAGGG
ACTTTCCATTGACGTCAATGGGTGGAGTATTTACGGTAAACTGCCCACTTGGCAGTACATCAAGTGTATC
ATATGCCAAGTACGCCCCCTATTGACGTCAATGACGGTAAATGGCCCGCCTGGCATTATGCCCAGTACAT
GACCTTACGGGACTTTCCTACTTGGCAGTACATCTACGTATTAGTCATCGCTATTACCATGGTGATGCGG
TTTTGGCAGTACATCAATGGGCGTGGATAGCGGTTTGACTCACGGGATTTCCAAGTCTCCACCCCATTGA
CGTCAATGGGAGTTTGTTTTGGCACCAAAATCAACGGGACTTCCAAAATGTCGTAACAACTCCGCCCCAT
TGACGCAAATGGGCGGTAGGCGTGTACGGTGGGAGGTCTATATAAGCAGAGCTCGTTTAGTGAACCGTCA
GATCGCCTGGAGACGCCATCCACGCTGTTTTGACCTCCATAGAAGACACCGGGACCGATCCAGCCTCCCA
AGCTTCGAATTCGCAGGTCGACCACCATGAAGCGCTTCCTCTTCCTCCTACTCACCATCAGCCTCCTGGT
TATGGTACAGATACAAACTGGACTCTCAGGACAAAACGACACCTACCCTTACGACGTGCCCGACTACGCC
TCAGCATCCAGCAACATAAGCGGAGGCATTTTCCTTTTCTTCGTGGCCAATGCCATAATCCACCTCTTCT
GCTTCAGTGGATCCGGCGCAACAAACTTCTCTCTGCTGAAACAAGCCGGAGATGTCGAAGAGAATCCTGG
ACCGGCCAAACCTCCGGCCAAGGCACAAGTTGTGGGATGGCCACCGGTGAGATCATACCGGAAGAACGTG
ATGGTTTCCTGCCAAAAATCAAGCGGTGGCCCGGAGGCGGCGGCGTTCGTGAAAGTAGCTAGCGTGAGCA
AGGGCGAGGAGCTGTTCACCGGGGTGGTGCCCATCCTGGTCGAGCTGGACGGCGACGTAAACGGCCACAA
GTTCAGCGTCCGCGGCGAGGGCGAGGGCGATGCCACCAACGGCAAGCTGACCCTGAAGTTCATCTGCACC
ACCGGCAAGCTGCCCGTGCCCTGGCCCACCCTCGTGACCACCTTCGGCTACGGCGTGGCCTGCTTCAGCC
GCTACCCCGACCACATGAAGCAGCACGACTTCTTCAAGTCCGCCATGCCCGAAGGCTACGTCCAGGAGCG
CACCATCTCTTTCAAGGACGACGGTACCTACAAGACCCGCGCCGAGGTGAAGTTCGAGGGCGACACCCTG
GTGAACCGCATCGAGCTGAAGGGCATCGACTTCAAGGAGGACGGCAACATCCTGGGGCACAAGCTGGAGT
ACAACTTCAACAGCCACAACGTCTATATCACGGCCGACAAGCAGAAGAACGGCATCAAGGCTAACTTCAA
GATCCGCCACAACGTTGAGGACGGCAGCGTGCAGCTCGCCGACCACTACCAGCAGAACACCCCCATCGGC
GACGGCCCCGTGCTGCTGCCCGACAACCACTACCTGAGCCATCAGTCCAAGCTGAGCAAAGACCCCAACG
AGAAGCGCGATCACATGGTCCTGCTGGAGTTCGTGACCGCCGCCGGGATTACACATGGCATGGACGAGCT
GTACAAGTAAGCTCGAGTACCTTTAAGACCAATGACTTACAAGGCAGCTGTAGATCTTAGCCACTTTTTA
AAAGAAAAGGGGGGACTGGAAGGGCTAATTCACTCCCAACGAAGACAAGATATCCTTGATCTGTGGATCT
ACCACACACAAGGCTACTTCCCTGATTGGCAGAACTACACACCAGGGCCAGGGATCAGATATCCACTGAC
CTTTGGATGGTGCTACAAGCTAGTACCAGTTGAGCAAGAGAAGGTAGAAGAAGCCAATGAAGGAGAGAAC
ACCCGCTTGTTACACCCTGTGAGCCTGCATGGGATGGATGACCCGGAGAGAGAAGTATTAGAGTGGAGGT
TTGACAGCCGCCTAGCATTTCATCACATGGCCCGAGAGCTGCATCCGGAGTACTTCAAGAACTGCTGACA
TCGAGCTTGCTACAAGGGACTTTCCGCTGGGGACTTTCCAGGGAGGCGTGGCCTGGGCGGGACTGGGGAG
TGGCGAGCCCTCAGATGCTGCATATAAGCAGCTGCTTTTTGCTTGTACTGGGTCTCTCTGGTTAGACCAG
ATCTGAGCCTGGGAGCTCTCTGGCTAACTAGGGAACCCACTGCTTAAGCCTCAATAAAGCTTGCCTTGAG
TGCTTCAAGTAGTGTGTGCCCGTCTGTTGTGTGACTCTGGTAACTAGAGATCCCTCAGACCCTTTTAGTC
AGTGTGGAAAATCTCTAGCAGGATCCTCTAGAGTCGACCTGCAGGCATGCAAGCTTGGCGTAATCATGGT
CATAGCTGTTTCCTGTGTGAAATTGTTATCCGCTCACAATTCCACACAACATACGAGCCGGAAGCATAAA
GTGTAAAGCCTGGGGTGCCTAATGAGTGAGCTAACTCACATTAATTGCGTTGCGCTCACTGCCCGCTTTC
CAGTCGGGAAACCTGTCGTGCCAGCTGCATTAATGAATCGGCCAACGCGCGGGGAGAGGCGGTTTGCGTA
TTGGGCGCTCTTCCGCTTCCTCGCTCACTGACTCGCTGCGCTCGGTCGTTCGGCTGCGGCGAGCGGTATC
AGCTCACTCAAAGGCGGTAATACGGTTATCCACAGAATCAGGGGATAACGCAGGAAAGAACATGCATCTC
AATTAGTCAGCAACCATAGTCCCGCCCCTAACTCCGCCCATCCCGCCCCTAACTCCGCCCAGTTCCGCCC
ATTCTCCGCCCCATGGCTGACTAATTTTTTTTATTTATGCAGAGGCCGAGGCCGCCTCGGCCTCTGAGCT
ATTCCAGAAGTAGTGAGGAGGCTTTTTTGGAGGCCTAGCATGTGAGCAAAAGGCCAGCAAAAGGCCAGGA
ACCGTAAAAAGGCCGCGTTGCTGGCGTTTTTCCATAGGCTCCGCCCCCCTGACGAGCATCACAAAAATCG
ACGCTCAAGTCAGAGGTGGCGAAACCCGACAGGACTATAAAGATACCAGGCGTTTCCCCCTGGAAGCTCC
CTCGTGCGCTCTCCTGTTCCGACCCTGCCGCTTACCGGATACCTGTCCGCCTTTCTCCCTTCGGGAAGCG
TGGCGCTTTCTCATAGCTCACGCTGTAGGTATCTCAGTTCGGTGTAGGTCGTTCGCTCCAAGCTGGGCTG
TGTGCACGAACCCCCCGTTCAGCCCGACCGCTGCGCCTTATCCGGTAACTATCGTCTTGAGTCCAACCCG
GTAAGACACGACTTATCGCCACTGGCAGCAGCCACTGGTAACAGGATTAGCAGAGCGAGGTATGTAGGCG
GTGCTACAGAGTTCTTGAAGTGGTGGCCTAACTACGGCTACACTAGAAGGACAGTATTTGGTATCTGCGC
TCTGCTGAAGCCAGTTACCTTCGGAAAAAGAGTTGGTAGCTCTTGATCCGGCAAACAAACCACCGCTGGT
AGCGGTGGTTTTTTTGTTTGCAAGCAGCAGATTACGCGCAGAAAAAAAGGATCTCAAGAAGATCCTTTGA
TCTTTTCTACGGGGTCTGACGCTCAGTGGAACGAAAACTCACGTTAAGGGATTTTGGTCATGAGATTATC
AAAAAGGATCTTCACCTAGATCCTTTTAAATTAAAAATGAAGTTTTAAATCAATCTAAAGTATATATGAG
TAAACTTGGTCTGACAGTTACCAATGCTTAATCAGTGAGGCACCTATCTCAGCGATCTGTCTATTTCGTT
CATCCATAGTTGCCTGACTCCCCGTCGTGTAGATAACTACGATACGGGAGGGCTTACCATCTGGCCCCAG
TGCTGCAATGATACCGCGAGACCCACGCTCACCGGCTCCAGATTTATCAGCAATAAACCAGCCAGCCGGA
AGGGCCGAGCGCAGAAGTGGTCCTGCAACTTTATCCGCCTCCATCCAGTCTATTAATTGTTGCCGGGAAG
CTAGAGTAAGTAGTTCGCCAGTTAATAGTTTGCGCAACGTTGTTGCCATTGCTACAGGCATCGTGGTGTC
ACGCTCGTCGTTTGGTATGGCTTCATTCAGCTCCGGTTCCCAACGATCAAGGCGAGTTACATGATCCCCC
ATGTTGTGCAAAAAAGCGGTTAGCTCCTTCGGTCCTCCGATCGTTGTCAGAAGTAAGTTGGCCGCAGTGT
TATCACTCATGGTTATGGCAGCACTGCATAATTCTCTTACTGTCATGCCATCCGTAAGATGCTTTTCTGT
GACTGGTGAGTACTCAACCAAGTCATTCTGAGAATAGTGTATGCGGCGACCGAGTTGCTCTTGCCCGGCG
TCAATACGGGATAATACCGCGCCACATAGCAGAACTTTAAAAGTGCTCATCATTGGAAAACGTTCTTCGG
GGCGAAAACTCTCAAGGATCTTACCGCTGTTGAGATCCAGTTCGATGTAACCCACTCGTGCACCCAACTG
ATCTTCAGCATCTTTTACTTTCACCAGCGTTTCTGGGTGAGCAAAAACAGGAAGGCAAAATGCCGCAAAA
AAGGGAATAAGGGCGACACGGAAATGTTGAATACTCATACTCTTCCTTTTTCAATATTATTGAAGCATTT
ATCAGGGTTATTGTCTCATGAGCGGATACATATTTGAATGTATTTAGAAAAATAAACAAATAGGGGTTCC
GCGCACATTTCCCCGAAAAGTGCCACCTGACGTCTAAGAAACCATTATTATCATGACATTAACCTATAAA
AATAGGCGTATCACGAGGCCCTTTCGTCTCGCGCGTTTCGGTGATGACGGTGAAAACCTCTGACACATGC
AGCTCCCGGAGACGGTCACAGCTTGTCTGTAAGCGGATGCCGGGAGCAGACAAGCCCGTCAGGGCGCGTC
AGCGGGTGTTGGCGGGTGTCGGGGCTGGCTTAACTATGCGGCATCAGAGCAGATTGTACTGAGAGTGCAC
CATATGCGGTGTGAAATACCGCACAGATGCGTAAGGAGAAAATACCGCATCAGGCGCCATTCGCCATTCA
GGCTGCGCAACTGTTGGGAAGGGCGATCGGTGCGGGCCTCTTCGCTATTACGCCAGCTGGCGAAAGGGGG
ATGTGCTGCAAGGCGATTAAGTTGGGTAACGCCAGGGTTTTCCCAGTCACGACGTTGTAAAACGACGGCC
AGT
Features (pLannotate 1.2.2; 28 found; start..end, strand, type, name):
      8..304     +  CDS            nef (fragment): NEF_HV1BR - Experimental evidence at protein level: Swiss-Prot protein existence level 1. Extracellular Nef protein targets CD4(+) T-lymphocytes for apoptosis by interacting with CXCR4 surface receptors (PubMed:14990729). From Human immunodeficiency virus type 1 group M subtype B (isolate BRU/LAI) (HIV-1).
    352..609     +  LTR            5' LTR (truncated): truncated 5' long terminal repeat (LTR) from HIV-1
    656..781     +  misc_feature   HIV-1 Ψ: packaging signal of human immunodeficiency virus type 1
    765..1128    +  CDS            HIV-1 gag (fragment): gag protein from human immunodeficiency virus 1; gag
   1274..1507    +  misc_feature   RRE: The Rev response element (RRE) of HIV-1 allows for Rev-dependent mRNA export from the nucleus to the cytoplasm.
   1884..1984    +  CDS            Rev (fragment): human immunodeficiency virus 1 (HIV-1) Rev protein; rev; enhances nuclear export of unspliced and incompletely spliced viral mRNAs
   2031..2148    +  misc_feature   cPPT/CTS: central polypurine tract and central termination sequence of HIV-1
   2208..2511    +  enhancer       CMV enhancer: human cytomegalovirus immediate early enhancer
   2583..2600    -  promoter       CMV promoter (fragment): human cytomegalovirus (CMV) immediate early promoter
   2662..2713    +  promoter       CMVd2 promoter: truncated human cytomegalovirus (CMV) immediate early promoter that yields moderately reduced expression relative to the full-length promoter
   2827..3018    +  CDS            CD52: CD52_HUMAN - Also known as CDW52, HE5. Experimental evidence at protein level: Swiss-Prot protein existence level 1. May play a role in carrying and orienting carbohydrate, as well as having a more specific role. From Homo sapiens (Human).
   3085..3203    +  CDS            mini-AID (fragment): minimal degron from the auxin-responsive IAA17 protein of Arabidopsis thaliana (Kubota et al., 2013) acts as an auxin-inducible degron (AID) in the presence of TIR1
   3214..3930    +  CDS            mClover3: bright green-yellow fluorescent protein derived from mClover2, with improved photostability (Bajar et al., 2003) mammalian codon-optimized
   3934..4335    +  CDS            nef (fragment): NEF_HV112 - Experimental evidence at protein level: Swiss-Prot protein existence level 1. Extracellular Nef protein targets CD4(+) T-lymphocytes for apoptosis by interacting with CXCR4 surface receptors. From Human immunodeficiency virus type 1 group M subtype B (isolate PCV12) (HIV-1).
   4460..4640    +  LTR            5' LTR (truncated): truncated 5' long terminal repeat (LTR) from HIV-1
   4641..4676    +  misc_feature   MCS (fragment): pUC18/19 multiple cloning site
   4713..4729    -  protein_bind   lac operator: The lac repressor binds to the lac operator to inhibit transcription in E. coli. This inhibition can be relieved by adding lactose or isopropyl-β-D-thiogalactopyranoside (IPTG). lac repressor encoded by lacI
   4737..4767    -  promoter       lac promoter: promoter for the E. coli lac operon
   4782..4803    -  protein_bind   CAP binding site: CAP binding activates transcription in the presence of cAMP. E. coli catabolite activator protein
   4816..4908    -  CDS            lacI (fragment): lac repressor; lacI; The lac repressor binds to the lac operator to inhibit transcription in E. coli. This inhibition can be relieved by adding lactose or isopropyl-β-D-thiogalactopyranoside (IPTG).
   4910..5034    -  rep_origin     RSF ori (fragment): Plasmids containing the RSF 1030 origin of replication can be propagated in E. coli cells that contain additional plasmids with compatible origins.
   5080..5215    +  rep_origin     SV40 ori: SV40 origin of replication
   5279..5867    -  rep_origin     ori: high-copy-number ColE1/pMB1/pBR322/pUC origin of replication
   6038..6898    -  CDS            AmpR: β-lactamase; bla; confers resistance to ampicillin, carbenicillin, and related antibiotics
   6899..7003    -  promoter       AmpR promoter: bla
   7098..7133    +  CDS            rop (fragment): Rop protein, which maintains plasmids at low copy number; rop
   7235..7334    +  misc_feature   bom (fragment): basis of mobility region from pBR322
   7340..4       -  CDS            lacZα (fragment) (across the origin): LacZα fragment of β-galactosidase; lacZ fragment
