>Addgene plasmid #110658 | pUCHR-CD5HA2-P2A-smAID-mClover | addgene full sequence | sequence record 214588 | Addgene NGS Result
GAATTGATATCCTTGATCTGTGGATCTACCACACACAAGGCTACTTCCCTGATTAGCAGAACTACACACC
AGGGCCAGGGGTCAGATATCCACTGACCTTTGGATGGTGCTACAAGCTAGTACCAGTTGAGCCAGATAAG
GTAGAAGAGGCCAATAAAGGAGAGAACACCAGCTTGTTACACCCTGTGAGCCTGCATGGGATGGATGACC
CGGAGAGAGAAGTGTTAGAGTGGAGGTTTGACAGCCGCCTAGCATTTCATCACGTGGCCCGAGAGCTGCA
TCCGGAGTACTTCAAGAACTGCTGATATCGAGCTTGCTACAAGGGACTTTCCGCTGGGGACTTTCCAGGG
AGGCGTGGCCTGGGCGGGACTGGGGAGTGGCGAGCCCTCAGATCCTGCATATAAGCAGCTGCTTTTTGCC
TGTACTGGGTCTCTCTGGTTAGACCAGATCTGAGCCTGGGAGCTCTCTGGCTAACTAGGGAACCCACTGC
TTAAGCCTCAATAAAGCTTGCCTTGAGTGCTTCAAGTAGTGTGTGCCCGTCTGTTGTGTGACTCTGGTAA
CTAGAGATCCCTCAGACCCTTTTAGTCAGTGTGGAAAATCTCTAGCAGTGGCGCCCGAACAGGGACTTGA
AAGCGAAAGGGAAACCAGAGGAGCTCTCTCGACGCAGGACTCGGCTTGCTGAAGCGCGCACGGCAAGAGG
CGAGGGGCGGCGACTGGTGAGTACGCCAAAAATTTTGACTAGCGGAGGCTAGAAGGAGAGAGATGGGTGC
GAGAGCGTCAGTATTAAGCGGGGGAGAATTAGATCGCGATGGGAAAAAATTCGGTTAAGGCCAGGGGGAA
AGAAAAAATATAAATTAAAACATATAGTATGGGCAAGCAGGGAGCTAGAACGATTCGCAGTTAATCCTGG
CCTGTTAGAAACATCAGAAGGCTGTAGACAAATACTGGGACAGCTACAACCATCCCTTCAGACAGGATCA
GAAGAACTTAGATCATTATATAATACAGTAGCAACCCTCTATTGTGTGCATCAAAGGATAGAGATAAAAG
ACACCAAGGAAGCTTTAGACAAGATAGAGGAAGAGCAAAACAAAAGTAAGACCACCGCACAGCAAGCGGC
CGCTGATCTTCAGACCTGGAGGAGGAGATATGAGGGACAATTGGAGAAGTGAATTATATAAATATAAAGT
AGTAAAAATTGAACCATTAGGAGTAGCACCCACCAAGGCAAAGAGAAGAGTGGTGCAGAGAGAAAAAAGA
GCAGTGGGAATAGGAGCTTTGTTCCTTGGGTTCTTGGGAGCAGCAGGAAGCACTATGGGCGCAGCGTCAA
TGACGCTGACGGTACAGGCCAGACAATTATTGTCTGGTATAGTGCAGCAGCAGAACAATTTGCTGAGGGC
TATTGAGGCGCAACAGCATCTGTTGCAACTCACAGTCTGGGGCATCAAGCAGCTCCAGGCAAGAATCCTG
GCTGTGGAAAGATACCTAAAGGATCAACAGCTCCTGGGGATTTGGGGTTGCTCTGGAAAACTCATTTGCA
CCACTGCTGTGCCTTGGAATGCTAGTTGGAGTAATAAATCTCTGGAACAGATTTGGAATCACACGACCTG
GATGGAGTGGGACAGAGAAATTAACAATTACACAAGCTTAATACACTCCTTAATTGAAGAATCGCAAAAC
CAGCAAGAAAAGAATGAACAAGAATTATTGGAATTAGATAAATGGGCAAGTTTGTGGAATTGGTTTAACA
TAACAAATTGGCTGTGGTATATAAAATTATTCATAATGATAGTAGGAGGCTTGGTAGGTTTAAGAATAGT
TTTTGCTGTACTTTCTATAGTGAATAGAGTTAGGCAGGGATATTCACCATTATCGTTTCAGACCCACCTC
CCAACCCCGAGGGGACCCGACAGGCCCGAAGGAATAGAAGAAGAAGGTGGAGAGAGAGACAGAGACAGAT
CCATTCGATTAGTGAACGGATCTCGACGGTATCGGACCCTCGAGACAAATGGCAGTATTCATCCACAATT
TTAAAAGAAAAGGGGGGATTGGGGGGTACAGTGCAGGGGAAAGAATAGTAGACATAATAGCAACAGACAT
ACAAACTAAAGAATTACAAAAACAAATTACAAAAATTCAAAATTTTCGGGTTTATTACAGGGACAGCAGA
AATCCACTTTGGGTCCGATAAGCTTGGGAGTTCCGCGTTACATAACTTACGGTAAATGGCCCGCCTGGCT
GACCGCCCAACGACCCCCGCCCATTGACGTCAATAATGACGTATGTTCCCATAGTAACGCCAATAGGGAC
TTTCCATTGACGTCAATGGGTGGAGTATTTACGGTAAACTGCCCACTTGGCAGTACATCAAGTGTATCAT
ATGCCAAGTACGCCCCCTATTGACGTCAATGACGGTAAATGGCCCGCCTGGCATTATGCCCAGTACATGA
CCTTATGGGACTTTCCTACTTGGCAGTACATCTACGTATTAGTCATCGCTATTACCATGGTGATGCGGTT
TTGGCAGTACATCAATGGGCGTGGATAGCGGTTTGACTCACGGGGATTTCCAAGTCTCCACCCCATTGAC
GTCAATGGGAGTTTGTTTTGGCACCAAAATCAACGGGACTTTCCAAAATGTCGTAACAACTCCGCCCCAT
TGACGCAAATGGGCGGTAGGCGTGTACGGTGGGAGGTCTATATAAGCAGAGCTCGTTTAGTGAACCGTCA
GATCGCCTGGAGACGCCATCCACGCTGTTTTGACCTCCATAGAAGACACCGGGACCGATCCAGCCTCCGA
ATTCGCAGGTCGACCACCATGAAGCGCTTCCTCTTCCTCCTACTCACCATCAGCCTCCTGGTTATGGTAC
AGATACAAACTGGACTCTCAGGACAAAACGACACCTACCCTTACGACGTGCCCGACTACGCCTCAGCATC
CAGCAACATAAGCGGAGGCATTTTCCTTTTCTTCGTGGCCAATGCCATAATCCACCTCTTCTGCTTCAGT
GGATCCGGCGCAACAAACTTCTCTCTGCTGAAACAAGCCGGAGATGTCGAAGAGAATCCTGGACCGGCCA
AACCTCCGGCCAAGGCACAAGTTGTGGGATGGCCACCGGTGAGATCATACCGGAAGAACGTGATGGTTTC
CTGCCAAAAATCAAGCGGTGGCCCGGAGGCGGCGGCGTTCGTGAAAGTAGCTAGCGTGAGCAAGGGCGAG
GAGCTGTTCACCGGGGTGGTGCCCATCCTGGTCGAGCTGGACGGCGACGTAAACGGCCACAAGTTCAGCG
TCCGCGGCGAGGGCGAGGGCGATGCCACCAACGGCAAGCTGACCCTGAAGTTCATCTGCACCACCGGCAA
GCTGCCCGTGCCCTGGCCCACCCTCGTGACCACCTTCGGCTACGGCGTGGCCTGCTTCAGCCGCTACCCC
GACCACATGAAGCAGCACGACTTCTTCAAGTCCGCCATGCCCGAAGGCTACGTCCAGGAGCGCACCATCT
CTTTCAAGGACGACGGTACCTACAAGACCCGCGCCGAGGTGAAGTTCGAGGGCGACACCCTGGTGAACCG
CATCGAGCTGAAGGGCATCGACTTCAAGGAGGACGGCAACATCCTGGGGCACAAGCTGGAGTACAACTTC
AACAGCCACAACGTCTATATCACGGCCGACAAGCAGAAGAACGGCATCAAGGCTAACTTCAAGATCCGCC
ACAACGTTGAGGACGGCAGCGTGCAGCTCGCCGACCACTACCAGCAGAACACCCCCATCGGCGACGGCCC
CGTGCTGCTGCCCGACAACCACTACCTGAGCCATCAGTCCAAGCTGAGCAAAGACCCCAACGAGAAGCGC
GATCACATGGTCCTGCTGGAGTTCGTGACCGCCGCCGGGATTACACATGGCATGGACGAGCTGTACAAGT
AAGCTCGAGTACCTTTAAGACCAATGACTTACAAGGCAGCTGTAGATCTTAGCCACTTTTTAAAAGAAAA
GGGGGGACTGGAAGGGCTAATTCACTCCCAACGAAGACAAGATATCCTTGATCTGTGGATCTACCACACA
CAAGGCTACTTCCCTGATTGGCAGAACTACACACCAGGGCCAGGGATCAGATATCCACTGACCTTTGGAT
GGTGCTACAAGCTAGTACCAGTTGAGCAAGAGAAGGTAGAAGAAGCCAATGAAGGAGAGAACACCCGCTT
GTTACACCCTGTGAGCCTGCATGGGATGGATGACCCGGAGAGAGAAGTATTAGAGTGGAGGTTTGACAGC
CGCCTAGCATTTCATCACATGGCCCGAGAGCTGCATCCGGAGTACTTCAAGAACTGCTGACATCGAGCTT
GCTACAAGGGACTTTCCGCTGGGGACTTTCCAGGGAGGCGTGGCCTGGGCGGGACTGGGGAGTGGCGAGC
CCTCAGATGCTGCATATAAGCAGCTGCTTTTTGCTTGTACTGGGTCTCTCTGGTTAGACCAGATCTGAGC
CTGGGAGCTCTCTGGCTAACTAGGGAACCCACTGCTTAAGCCTCAATAAAGCTTGCCTTGAGTGCTTCAA
GTAGTGTGTGCCCGTCTGTTGTGTGACTCTGGTAACTAGAGATCCCTCAGACCCTTTTAGTCAGTGTGGA
AAATCTCTAGCAGGATCCTCTAGAGTCGACCTGCAGGCATGCAAGCTTGGCGTAATCATGGTCATAGCTG
TTTCCTGTGTGAAATTGTTATCCGCTCACAATTCCACACAACATACGAGCCGGAAGCATAAAGTGTAAAG
CCTGGGGTGCCTAATGAGTGAGCTAACTCACATTAATTGCGTTGCGCTCACTGCCCGCTTTCCAGTCGGG
AAACCTGTCGTGCCAGCTGCATTAATGAATCGGCCAACGCGCGGGGAGAGGCGGTTTGCGTATTGGGCGC
TCTTCCGCTTCCTCGCTCACTGACTCGCTGCGCTCGGTCGTTCGGCTGCGGCGAGCGGTATCAGCTCACT
CAAAGGCGGTAATACGGTTATCCACAGAATCAGGGGATAACGCAGGAAAGAACATGCATCTCAATTAGTC
AGCAACCATAGTCCCGCCCCTAACTCCGCCCATCCCGCCCCTAACTCCGCCCAGTTCCGCCCATTCTCCG
CCCCATGGCTGACTAATTTTTTTTATTTATGCAGAGGCCGAGGCCGCCTCGGCCTCTGAGCTATTCCAGA
AGTAGTGAGGAGGCTTTTTTGGAGGCCTAGATGTGAGCAAAAGGCCAGCAAAAGGCCAGGAACCGTAAAA
AGGCCGCGTTGCTGGCGTTTTTCCATAGGCTCCGCCCCCCTGACGAGCATCACAAAAATCGACGCTCAAG
TCAGAGGTGGCGAAACCCGACAGGACTATAAAGATACCAGGCGTTTCCCCCTGGAAGCTCCCTCGTGCGC
TCTCCTGTTCCGACCCTGCCGCTTACCGGATACCTGTCCGCCTTTCTCCCTTCGGGAAGCGTGGCGCTTT
CTCATAGCTCACGCTGTAGGTATCTCAGTTCGGTGTAGGTCGTTCGCTCCAAGCTGGGCTGTGTGCACGA
ACCCCCCGTTCAGCCCGACCGCTGCGCCTTATCCGGTAACTATCGTCTTGAGTCCAACCCGGTAAGACAC
GACTTATCGCCACTGGCAGCAGCCACTGGTAACAGGATTAGCAGAGCGAGGTATGTAGGCGGTGCTACAG
AGTTCTTGAAGTGGTGGCCTAACTACGGCTACACTAGAAGAACAGTATTTGGTATCTGCGCTCTGCTGAA
GCCAGTTACCTTCGGAAAAAGAGTTGGTAGCTCTTGATCCGGCAAACAAACCACCGCTGGTAGCGGTGGT
TTTTTTGTTTGCAAGCAGCAGATTACGCGCAGAAAAAAAGGATCTCAAGAAGATCCTTTGATCTTTTCTA
CGGGGTCTGACGCTCAGTGGAACGAAAACTCACGTTAAGGGATTTTGGTCATGAGATTATCAAAAAGGAT
CTTCACCTAGATCCTTTTAAATTAAAAATGAAGTTTTAAATCAATCTAAAGTATATATGAGTAAACTTGG
TCTGACAGTTACCAATGCTTAATCAGTGAGGCACCTATCTCAGCGATCTGTCTATTTCGTTCATCCATAG
TTGCCTGACTCCCCGTCGTGTAGATAACTACGATACGGGAGGGCTTACCATCTGGCCCCAGTGCTGCAAT
GATACCGCGAGACCCACGCTCACCGGCTCCAGATTTATCAGCAATAAACCAGCCAGCCGGAAGGGCCGAG
CGCAGAAGTGGTCCTGCAACTTTATCCGCCTCCATCCAGTCTATTAATTGTTGCCGGGAAGCTAGAGTAA
GTAGTTCGCCAGTTAATAGTTTGCGCAACGTTGTTGCCATTGCTACAGGCATCGTGGTGTCACGCTCGTC
GTTTGGTATGGCTTCATTCAGCTCCGGTTCCCAACGATCAAGGCGAGTTACATGATCCCCCATGTTGTGC
AAAAAAGCGGTTAGCTCCTTCGGTCCTCCGATCGTTGTCAGAAGTAAGTTGGCCGCAGTGTTATCACTCA
TGGTTATGGCAGCACTGCATAATTCTCTTACTGTCATGCCATCCGTAAGATGCTTTTCTGTGACTGGTGA
GTACTCAACCAAGTCATTCTGAGAATAGTGTATGCGGCGACCGAGTTGCTCTTGCCCGGCGTCAATACGG
GATAATACCGCGCCACATAGCAGAACTTTAAAAGTGCTCATCATTGGAAAACGTTCTTCGGGGCGAAAAC
TCTCAAGGATCTTACCGCTGTTGAGATCCAGTTCGATGTAACCCACTCGTGCACCCAACTGATCTTCAGC
ATCTTTTACTTTCACCAGCGTTTCTGGGTGAGCAAAAACAGGAAGGCAAAATGCCGCAAAAAAGGGAATA
AGGGCGACACGGAAATGTTGAATACTCATACTCTTCCTTTTTCAATATTATTGAAGCATTTATCAGGGTT
ATTGTCTCATGAGCGGATACATATTTGAATGTATTTAGAAAAATAAACAAATAGGGGTTCCGCGCACATT
TCCCCGAAAAGTGCCACCTGACGTCTAAGAAACCATTATTATCATGACATTAACCTATAAAAATAGGCGT
ATCACGAGGCCCTTTCGTCTCGCGCGTTTCGGTGATGACGGTGAAAACCTCTGACACATGCAGCTCCCGG
AGACGGTCACAGCTTGTCTGTAAGCGGATGCCGGGAGCAGACAAGCCCGTCAGGGCGCGTCAGCGGGTGT
TGGCGGGTGTCGGGGCTGGCTTAACTATGCGGCATCAGAGCAGATTGTACTGAGAGTGCACCATATGCGG
TGTGAAATACCGCACAGATGCGTAAGGAGAAAATACCGCATCAGGCGCCATTCGCCATTCAGGCTGCGCA
ACTGTTGGGAAGGGCGATCGGTGCGGGCCTCTTCGCTATTACGCCAGCTGGCGAAAGGGGGATGTGCTGC
AAGGCGATTAAGTTGGGTAACGCCAGGGTTTTCCCAGTCACGACGTTGTAAAACGACGGCCAGT
Features (pLannotate 1.2.2; 27 found; start..end, strand, type, name):
      6..302     +  CDS            nef (fragment): NEF_HV1BR - Experimental evidence at protein level: Swiss-Prot protein existence level 1. Extracellular Nef protein targets CD4(+) T-lymphocytes for apoptosis by interacting with CXCR4 surface receptors (PubMed:14990729). From Human immunodeficiency virus type 1 group M subtype B (isolate BRU/LAI) (HIV-1).
    350..607     +  LTR            5' LTR (truncated): truncated 5' long terminal repeat (LTR) from HIV-1
    654..779     +  misc_feature   HIV-1 Ψ: packaging signal of human immunodeficiency virus type 1
    763..1126    +  CDS            HIV-1 gag (fragment): gag protein from human immunodeficiency virus 1; gag
   1272..1505    +  misc_feature   RRE: The Rev response element (RRE) of HIV-1 allows for Rev-dependent mRNA export from the nucleus to the cytoplasm.
   1882..1982    +  CDS            Rev (fragment): human immunodeficiency virus 1 (HIV-1) Rev protein; rev; enhances nuclear export of unspliced and incompletely spliced viral mRNAs
   2029..2146    +  misc_feature   cPPT/CTS: central polypurine tract and central termination sequence of HIV-1
   2206..2509    +  enhancer       CMV enhancer: human cytomegalovirus immediate early enhancer
   2510..2713    +  promoter       CMV promoter: human cytomegalovirus (CMV) immediate early promoter
   2819..3010    +  CDS            CD52: CD52_HUMAN - Also known as CDW52, HE5. Experimental evidence at protein level: Swiss-Prot protein existence level 1. May play a role in carrying and orienting carbohydrate, as well as having a more specific role. From Homo sapiens (Human).
   3077..3195    +  CDS            mini-AID (fragment): minimal degron from the auxin-responsive IAA17 protein of Arabidopsis thaliana (Kubota et al., 2013) acts as an auxin-inducible degron (AID) in the presence of TIR1
   3206..3922    +  CDS            mClover3: bright green-yellow fluorescent protein derived from mClover2, with improved photostability (Bajar et al., 2003) mammalian codon-optimized
   3926..4327    +  CDS            nef (fragment): NEF_HV112 - Experimental evidence at protein level: Swiss-Prot protein existence level 1. Extracellular Nef protein targets CD4(+) T-lymphocytes for apoptosis by interacting with CXCR4 surface receptors. From Human immunodeficiency virus type 1 group M subtype B (isolate PCV12) (HIV-1).
   4452..4632    +  LTR            5' LTR (truncated): truncated 5' long terminal repeat (LTR) from HIV-1
   4633..4668    +  misc_feature   MCS (fragment): pUC18/19 multiple cloning site
   4705..4721    -  protein_bind   lac operator: The lac repressor binds to the lac operator to inhibit transcription in E. coli. This inhibition can be relieved by adding lactose or isopropyl-β-D-thiogalactopyranoside (IPTG). lac repressor encoded by lacI
   4729..4759    -  promoter       lac promoter: promoter for the E. coli lac operon
   4774..4795    -  protein_bind   CAP binding site: CAP binding activates transcription in the presence of cAMP. E. coli catabolite activator protein
   4808..4900    -  CDS            lacI (fragment): lac repressor; lacI; The lac repressor binds to the lac operator to inhibit transcription in E. coli. This inhibition can be relieved by adding lactose or isopropyl-β-D-thiogalactopyranoside (IPTG).
   4902..5026    -  rep_origin     RSF ori (fragment): Plasmids containing the RSF 1030 origin of replication can be propagated in E. coli cells that contain additional plasmids with compatible origins.
   5072..5207    +  rep_origin     SV40 ori: SV40 origin of replication
   5270..5858    -  rep_origin     ori: high-copy-number ColE1/pMB1/pBR322/pUC origin of replication
   6029..6889    -  CDS            AmpR: β-lactamase; bla; confers resistance to ampicillin, carbenicillin, and related antibiotics
   6890..6994    -  promoter       AmpR promoter: bla
   7089..7124    +  CDS            rop (fragment): Rop protein, which maintains plasmids at low copy number; rop
   7226..7325    +  misc_feature   bom (fragment): basis of mobility region from pBR322
   7331..4       -  CDS            lacZα (fragment) (across the origin): LacZα fragment of β-galactosidase; lacZ fragment
