[The description below was written by a language model from this plasmid's Addgene catalogue record and pLannotate feature annotations shown in this document.]
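Description:
pUCHR-CD5HA2-P2A-smAID-mClover is an HIV-1-based lentiviral transfer vector of about 7.5 kb built on the pUCHR backbone. It is propagated in E. coli as a high-copy plasmid through a ColE1/pUC-type origin, with ampicillin selection from the β-lactamase gene. The bacterial portion also carries remnants of pUC/pBR322 sequences (lac promoter/operator and fragments of lacZα, lacI, rop and bom) as well as an SV40 origin. The viral portion contains two LTR sequences, both annotated as truncated, together with the Ψ packaging signal and adjoining gag fragment, the Rev response element and the cPPT/CTS. Nef-derived sequence lies upstream of each LTR. These elements allow the RNA genome to be packaged, exported in a Rev-dependent manner and integrated when the viral proteins are supplied in trans. No mammalian drug-selection marker or WPRE is annotated.

The payload is a 1,125 bp bicistronic cassette driven by the CMV immediate-early enhancer/promoter and cloned between EcoRI and PspXI sites. The first open reading frame, CD5HA2, is detected as human CD52 sequence. According to the record and the associated publication title, it presents an HA epitope on the cell surface as a short GPI-anchored tag, although the HA tag and the P2A peptide are not annotated separately. P2A-mediated ribosome skipping then releases a second protein: monomeric mClover (matched to mClover3) with a minimal auxin-inducible degron from Arabidopsis IAA17 fused to its N-terminus. In the presence of TIR1, which this plasmid does not encode, auxin should trigger degradation of the green reporter.

The construct thus marks transduced cells with both a surface epitope and a degradable fluorescent readout. The depositor and sequencing-derived records agree in layout and differ by only a few bases in length and in how the CMV core promoter is annotated.
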