Addgene plasmid #110658: pUCHR-CD5HA2-P2A-smAID-mClover
Purpose: Lentiviral vector expressing cell surface HA-tag and monomeric GFP N-terminaly fused with auxin inducible degron
Depositing lab: Dmitriy Mazurov. Depositing organization: Institute of Gene Biology (RAS). Publication: Isolation of gene-edited cells via knock-in of short glycophosphatidylinositol-anchored epitope tags. Zotova A, Pichugin A, Atemasova A, Knyazhanskaya E, Lopatukhina E, Mitkin N, Holmuhamedov E, Gottikh M, Kuprash D, Filatov A, Mazurov D. Sci Rep. 2019 Feb 28;9(1):3132. doi: 10.1038/s41598-019-40219-z. PubMed 30816313.
Backbone
  Vector backbone: pUCHR
  Total vector size (bp): 7493
  Vector type: Lentiviral
Growth in bacteria
  Bacterial resistance: Ampicillin, 100 μg/mL
  Growth temperature: 37°C
  Growth strain: NEB Stable
  Copy number: High Copy
Gene/Insert
  Gene/Insert name: CD5HA2-P2A-AID-mClover
  Species: H. sapiens (human), Synthetic
  Insert size (bp): 1125
  Promoter: CMV
  Cloning method: Restriction Enzyme; 5′ cloning site EcoR I (not destroyed); 3′ cloning site Psp XI (not destroyed)
  Sequencing primers: 5′ CCACGCTGTTTTGACCTCCATAG; 3′ GTGGCTAAGATCTACAGCTGCC
Terms and licenses: Academic/Nonprofit Terms; Industry Terms: Not Available to Industry
How to cite: pUCHR-CD5HA2-P2A-smAID-mClover was a gift from Dmitriy Mazurov (Addgene plasmid # 110658 ; http://n2t.net/addgene:110658 ; RRID:Addgene_110658)
